>Addgene plasmid #141867 | TFORF1701 | addgene full sequence | sequence record 415050 | Addgene NGS Result
TTAATGTAGTCTTATGCAATACTCTTGTAGTCTTGCAACATGGTAACGATGAGTTAGCAACATGCCTTAC
AAGGAGAGAAAAAGCACCGTGCATGCCGATTGGTGGAAGTAAGGTGGTACGATCGTGCCTTATTAGGAAG
GCAACAGACGGGTCTGACATGGATTGGACGAACCACTGAATTGCCGCATTGCAGAGATATTGTATTTAAG
TGCCTAGCTCGATACATAAACGGGTCTCTCTGGTTAGACCAGATCTGAGCCTGGGAGCTCTCTGGCTAAC
TAGGGAACCCACTGCTTAAGCCTCAATAAAGCTTGCCTTGAGTGCTTCAAGTAGTGTGTGCCCGTCTGTT
GTGTGACTCTGGTAACTAGAGATCCCTCAGACCCTTTTAGTCAGTGTGGAAAATCTCTAGCAGTGGCGCC
CGAACAGGGACTTGAAAGCGAAAGGGAAACCAGAGGAGCTCTCTCGACGCAGGACTCGGCTTGCTGAAGC
GCGCACGGCAAGAGGCGAGGGGCGGCGACTGGTGAGTACGCCAAAAATTTTGACTAGCGGAGGCTAGAAG
GAGAGAGATGGGTGCGAGAGCGTCAGTATTAAGCGGGGGAGAATTAGATCGCGATGGGAAAAAATTCGGT
TAAGGCCAGGGGGAAAGAAAAAATATAAATTAAAACATATAGTATGGGCAAGCAGGGAGCTAGAACGATT
CGCAGTTAATCCTGGCCTGTTAGAAACATCAGAAGGCTGTAGACAAATACTGGGACAGCTACAACCATCC
CTTCAGACAGGATCAGAAGAACTTAGATCATTATATAATACAGTAGCAACCCTCTATTGTGTGCATCAAA
GGATAGAGATAAAAGACACCAAGGAAGCTTTAGACAAGATAGAGGAAGAGCAAAACAAAAGTAAGACCAC
CGCACAGCAAGCGGCCGCTGATCTTCAGACCTGGAGGAGGAGATATGAGGGACAATTGGAGAAGTGAATT
ATATAAATATAAAGTAGTAAAAATTGAACCATTAGGAGTAGCACCCACCAAGGCAAAGAGAAGAGTGGTG
CAGAGAGAAAAAAGAGCAGTGGGAATAGGAGCTTTGTTCCTTGGGTTCTTGGGAGCAGCAGGAAGCACTA
TGGGCGCAGCGTCAATGACGCTGACGGTACAGGCCAGACAATTATTGTCTGGTATAGTGCAGCAGCAGAA
CAATTTGCTGAGGGCTATTGAGGCGCAACAGCATCTGTTGCAACTCACAGTCTGGGGCATCAAGCAGCTC
CAGGCAAGAATCCTGGCTGTGGAAAGATACCTAAAGGATCAACAGCTCCTGGGGATTTGGGGTTGCTCTG
GAAAACTCATTTGCACCACTGCTGTGCCTTGGAATGCTAGTTGGAGTAATAAATCTCTGGAACAGATTTG
GAATCACACGACCTGGATGGAGTGGGACAGAGAAATTAACAATTACACAAGCTTAATACACTCCTTAATT
GAAGAATCGCAAAACCAGCAAGAAAAGAATGAACAAGAATTATTGGAATTAGATAAATGGGCAAGTTTGT
GGAATTGGTTTAACATAACAAATTGGCTGTGGTATATAAAATTATTCATAATGATAGTAGGAGGCTTGGT
AGGTTTAAGAATAGTTTTTGCTGTACTTTCTATAGTGAATAGAGTTAGGCAGGGATATTCACCATTATCG
TTTCAGACCCACCTCCCAACCCCGAGGGGACCCATGCATTGCATCTCAATTAGTCAGCAACCAGGTGTGG
AAAGTCCCCAGGCTCCCCAGCAGGCAGAAGTATGCAAAGCATGCGTCTCAATTAGTCAGCAACCATAGTC
CCGCCCCTAACTCCGCCCATCCCGCCCCTAACTCCGCCCAGTTCCGCCCATTCTCCGCCCCATGGCTGAC
TAATTTTTTTTATTTATGCAGAGGCCGAGGCCGCCTCGGCCTCTGAGCTATTCCAGAAGTAGTGAGGAGG
CTTTTTTGGAGGCCTAGGCTTTTGCAAAAAGCTTTCTAGAGGTACCACCGGAGCTTACCATGACCGAGTA
CAAGCCCACGGTGCGCCTCGCCACCCGCGACGACGTCCCCAGGGCCGTACGCACCCTCGCCGCCGCGTTC
GCCGACTACCCCGCCACGCGCCACACCGTCGATCCGGACCGCCACATCGAGCGGGTCACCGAGCTGCAAG
AACTCTTCCTCACGCGCGTCGGGCTCGACATCGGCAAGGTGTGGGTCGCGGACGACGGCGCCGCCGTGGC
GGTCTGGACCACGCCGGAGAGCGTCGAAGCGGGGGCGGTGTTCGCCGAGATCGGCCCGCGCATGGCCGAG
TTGAGCGGTTCCCGGCTGGCCGCGCAGCAACAGATGGAAGGCCTCCTGGCGCCGCACCGGCCCAAGGAGC
CCGCGTGGTTCCTGGCCACCGTCGGCGTCTCGCCCGACCACCAGGGCAAGGGTCTGGGCAGCGCCGTCGT
GCTCCCCGGAGTGGAGGCGGCCGAGCGCGCCGGGGTGCCCGCCTTCCTGGAGACCTCCGCGCCCCGCAAC
CTCCCCTTCTACGAGCGGCTCGGCTTCACCGTCACCGCCGACGTCGAGGTGCCCGAAGGACCGCGCACCT
GGTGCATGACCCGCAAGCCCGGTGCCAGTTAACGAATTCTAGATCTTGAGACAAATGGCAGTATTCATCC
ACAATTTTAAAAGAAAAGGGGGGATTGGGGGGTACAGTGCAGGGGAAAGAATAGTAGACATAATAGCAAC
AGACATACAAACTAAAGAATTACAAAAACAAATTACAAAAATTCAAAATTTTCGGGTTTATTACAGGGAC
AGCAGAGATCCACTTTGGCGCCGGCTCGAGGCCTGCAGGTGCAAAGATGGATAAAGTTTTAAACAGAGAG
GAATCTTTGCAGCTAATGGACCTTCTAGGTCTTGAAAGGAGTGGGAATTGGCTCCGGTGCCCGTCAGTGG
GCAGAGCGCACATCGCCCACAGTCCCCGAGAAGTTGGGGGGAGGGGTCGGCAATTGAACCGGTGCCTAGA
GAAGGTGGCGCGGGGTAAACTGGGAAAGTGATGTCGTGTACTGGCTCCGCCTTTTTCCCGAGGGTGGGGG
AGAACCGTATATAAGTGCAGTAGTCGCCGTGAACGTTCTTTTTCGCAACGGGTTTGCCGCCAGAACACAG
GTAAGTGCCGTGTGTGGTTCCCGCGGGCCTGGCCTCTTTACGGGTTATGGCCCTTGCGTGCCTTGAATTA
CTTCCACCTGGCTGCAGTACGTGATTCTTGATCCCGAGCTTCGGGTTGGAAGTGGGTGGGAGAGTTCGAG
GCCTTGCGCTTAAGGAGCCCCTTCGCCTCGTGCTTGAGTTGAGGCCTGGCCTGGGCGCTGGGGCCGCCGC
GTGCGAATCTGGTGGCACCTTCGCGCCTGTCTCGCTGCTTTCGATAAGTCTCTAGCCATTTAAAATTTTT
GATGACCTGCTGCGACGCTTTTTTTCTGGCAAGATAGTCTTGTAAATGCGGGCCAAGATCTGCACACTGG
TATTTCGGTTTTTGGGGCCGCGGGCGGCGACGGGGCCCGTGCGTCCCAGCGCACATGTTCGGCGAGGCGG
GGCCTGCGAGCGCGGCCACCGAGAATCGGACGGGGGTAGTCTCAAGCTGGCCGGCCTGCTCTGGTGCCTG
GCCTCGCGCCGCCGTGTATCGCCCCGCCCTGGGCGGCAAGGCTGGCCCGGTCGGCACCAGTTGCGTGAGC
GGAAAGATGGCCGCTTCCCGGCCCTGCTGCAGGGAGCTCAAAATGGAGGACGCGGCGCTCGGGAGAGCGG
GCGGGTGAGTCACCCACACAAAGGAAAAGGGCCTTTCCGTCCTCAGCCGTCGCTTCATGTGACTCCACGG
AGTACCGGGCGCCGTCCAGGCACCTCGATTAGTTCTCGAGCTTTTGGAGTACGTCGTCTTTAGGTTGGGG
GGAGGGGTTTTATGCGATGGAGTTTCCCCACACTGAGTGGGTGGAGACTGAAGTTAGGCCAGCTTGGCAC
TTGATGTAATTCTCCTTGGAATTTGCCCTTTTTGAGTTTGGATCTTGGTTCATTCTCAAGCCTCAGACAG
TGGTTCAAAGTTTTTTTCTTCCATTTCAGGTGTCGTGAGGCTAGCACCGCCACCATGGACGATTCCATTA
ATAATAGATTTTCCTATGTAACTCATGAAGACATCTGTAATTGCTTTAATGGTGATACACTTTTGGCCAT
TCAGGCACCTTCTGGTACACAACTGGAGGTACCCATTCCAGAAATGGGTCAGAATGGACAAAAGAAATAC
CAGATCAATCTAAAGAGTCATTCAGGACCTATCCATGTGCTGCTTATAAATAAAGAGTCGAGTTCATCTA
AGCCCGTGGTTTTTCCTGTTCCCCCACCTGATGACCTCACACAGCCTTCCTCCCAGTCCTTGACTCCAGT
GACTCCACAGAAATCCAGCATGGCAACTCAAAATCTGCCTGAGCAACATGTCTCTGAAAGAAGCCAGGCT
CTGCAGCAGACATCAGCTACAGATATATCTTCAGCAGGATCTATTAGTGGAGATATCATTGATGAGTTAA
TGTCTTCTGACGTGTTTCCTCTCTTAAGGCTTTCTCCTACCCCGGCAGATGACTACAACTTTAATTTAGA
TGATAACGAAGGAGTTTGTGATCTGTTTGATGTCCAGATACTAAATTATTAGTAATGAACTAGTCCGTAA
CTTGAAAGTATTTCGATTTCTTGGCTTTATATATCTTGTGGAAAGGACGACCCGCGACTACTACACGAAA
GCCCACGCGTTAAGTCGACAATCAACCTCTGGATTACAAAATTTGTGAAAGATTGACTGGTATTCTTAAC
TATGTTGCTCCTTTTACGCTATGTGGATACGCTGCTTTAATGCCTTTGTATCATGCTATTGCTTCCCGTA
TGGCTTTCATTTTCTCCTCCTTGTATAAATCCTGGTTGCTGTCTCTTTATGAGGAGTTGTGGCCCGTTGT
CAGGCAACGTGGCGTGGTGTGCACTGTGTTTGCTGACGCAACCCCCACTGGTTGGGGCATTGCCACCACC
TGTCAGCTCCTTTCCGGGACTTTCGCTTTCCCCCTCCCTATTGCCACGGCGGAACTCATCGCCGCCTGCC
TTGCCCGCTGCTGGACAGGGGCTCGGCTGTTGGGCACTGACAATTCCGTGGTGTTGTCGGGGAAATCATC
GTCCTTTCCTTGGCTGCTCGCCTGTGTTGCCACCTGGATTCTGCGCGGGACGTCCTTCTGCTACGTCCCT
TCGGCCCTCAATCCAGCGGACCTTCCTTCCCGCGGCCTGCTGCCGGCTCTGCGGCCTCTTCCGCGTCTTC
GCCTTCGCCCTCAGACGAGTCGGATCTCCCTTTGGGCCGCCTCCCCGCGTCGACTTTAAGACCAATGACT
TACAAGGCAGCTGTAGATCTTAGCCACTTTTTAAAAGAAAAGGGGGGACTGGAAGGGCTAATTCACTCCC
AACGAAGACAAGATCTGCTTTTTGCTTGTACTGGGTCTCTCTGGTTAGACCAGATCTGAGCCTGGGAGCT
CTCTGGCTAACTAGGGAACCCACTGCTTAAGCCTCAATAAAGCTTGCCTTGAGTGCTTCAAGTAGTGTGT
GCCCGTCTGTTGTGTGACTCTGGTAACTAGAGATCCCTCAGACCCTTTTAGTCAGTGTGGAAAATCTCTA
GCAGTACGTATAGTAGTTCATGTCATCTTATTATTCAGTATTTATAACTTGCAAAGAAATGAATATCAGA
GAGTGAGAGGAACTTGTTTATTGCAGCTTATAATGGTTACAAATAAAGCAATAGCATCACAAATTTCACA
AATAAAGCATTTTTTTCACTGCATTCTAGTTGTGGTTTGTCCAAACTCATCAATGTATCTTATCATGTCT
GGCTCTAGCTATCCCGCCCCTAACTCCGCCCATCCCGCCCCTAACTCCGCCCAGTTCCGCCCATTCTCCG
CCCCATGGCTGACTAATTTTTTTTATTTATGCAGAGGCCGAGGCCGCCTCGGCCTCTGAGCTATTCCAGA
AGTAGTGAGGAGGCTTTTTTGGAGGCCTAGGGACGTACCCAATTCGCCCTATAGTGAGTCGTATTACGCG
CGCTCACTGGCCGTCGTTTTACAACGTCGTGACTGGGAAAACCCTGGCGTTACCCAACTTAATCGCCTTG
CAGCACATCCCCCTTTCGCCAGCTGGCGTAATAGCGAAGAGGCCCGCACCGATCGCCCTTCCCAACAGTT
GCGCAGCCTGAATGGCGAATGGG
[124 nt withheld, positions 6254-6377]
C
[91 nt withheld, positions 6379-6469]
A
[49 nt withheld, positions 6471-6519]
CCTTTGACGTTGGAGTCCACGTTCTTT
[37 nt withheld, positions 6547-6583]
ACCCTATCTCGGTCTATTCTTTTGATTTATAAGGGATTTTGCCGATTTCGGCCTATTGGTTAAAAAATGA
GCTGATTTAACAAAAATTTAACGCGAATTTTAACAAAATATTAACGCTTACAATTTAGGTGGCACTTTTC
GGGGAAATGTGCGCGGAACCCCTATTTGTTTATTTTTCTAAATACATTCAAATATGTATCCGCTCATGAG
ACAATAACCCTGATAAATGCTTCAATAATATTGAAAAAGGAAGAGTATGAGTATTCAACATTTCCGTGTC
GCCCTTATTCCCTTTTTTGCGGCATTTTGCCTTCCTGTTTTTGCTCACCCAGAAACGCTGGTGAAAGTAA
AAGATGCTGAAGATCAGTTGGGTGCACGAGTGGGTTACATCGAACTGGATCTCAACAGCGGTAAGATCCT
TGAGAGTTTTCGCCCCGAAGAACGTTTTCCAATGATGAGCACTTTTAAAGTTCTGCTATGTGGCGCGGTA
TTATCCCGTATTGACGCCGGGCAAGAGCAACTCGGTCGCCGCATACACTATTCTCAGAATGACTTGGTTG
AGTACTCACCAGTCACAGAAAAGCATCTTACGGATGGCATGACAGTAAGAGAATTATGCAGTGCTGCCAT
AACCATGAGTGATAACACTGCGGCCAACTTACTTCTGACAACGATCGGAGGACCGAAGGAGCTAACCGCT
TTTTTGCACAACATGGGGGATCATGTAACTCGCCTTGATCGTTGGGAACCGGAGCTGAATGAAGCCATAC
CAAACGACGAGCGTGACACCACGATGCCTGTAGCAATGGCAACAACGTTGCGCAAACTATTAACTGGCGA
ACTACTTACTCTAGCTTCCCGGCAACAATTAATAGACTGGATGGAGGCGGATAAAGTTGCAGGACCACTT
CTGCGCTCGGCCCTTCCGGCTGGCTGGTTTATTGCTGATAAATCTGGAGCCGGTGAGCGTGGGTCTCGCG
GTATCATTGCAGCACTGGGGCCAGATGGTAAGCCCTCCCGTATCGTAGTTATCTACACGACGGGGAGTCA
GGCAACTATGGATGAACGAAATAGACAGATCGCTGAGATAGGTGCCTCACTGATTAAGCATTGGTAACTG
TCAGACCAAGTTTACTCATATATACTTTAGATTGATTTAAAACTTCATTTTTAATTTAAAAGGATCTAGG
TGAAGATCCTTTTTGATAATCTCATGACCAAAATCCCTTAACGTGAGTTTTCGTTCCACTGAGCGTCAGA
CCCCGTAGAAAAGATCAAAGGATCTTCTTGAGATCCTTTTTTTCTGCGCGTAATCTGCTGCTTGCAAACA
AAAAAACCACCGCTACCAGCGGTGGTTTGTTTGCCGGATCAAGAGCTACCAACTCTTTTTCCGAAGGTAA
CTGGCTTCAGCAGAGCGCAGATACCAAATACTGTTCTTCTAGTGTAGCCGTAGTTAGGCCACCACTTCAA
GAACTCTGTAGCACCGCCTACATACCTCGCTCTGCTAATCCTGTTACCAGTGGCTGCTGCCAGTGGCGAT
AAGTCGTGTCTTACCGGGTTGGACTCAAGACGATAGTTACCGGATAAGGCGCAGCGGTCGGGCTGAACGG
GGGGTTCGTGCACACAGCCCAGCTTGGAGCGAACGACCTACACCGAACTGAGATACCTACAGCGTGAGCT
ATGAGAAAGCGCCACGCTTCCCGAAGGGAGAAAGGCGGACAGGTATCCGGTAAGCGGCAGGGTCGGAACA
GGAGAGCGCACGAGGGAGCTTCCAGGGGGAAACGCCTGGTATCTTTATAGTCCTGTCGGGTTTCGCCACC
TCTGACTTGAGCGTCGATTTTTGTGATGCTCGTCAGGGGGGCGGAGCCTATGGAAAAACGCCAGCAACGC
GGCCTTTTTACGGTTCCTGGCCTTTTGCTGGCCTTTTGCTCACATGTTCTTTCCTGCGTTATCCCCTGAT
TCTGTGGATAACCGTATTACCGCCTTTGAGTGAGCTGATACCGCTCGCCGCAGCCGAACGACCGAGCGCA
GCGAGTCAGTGAGCGAGGAAGCGGAAGAGCGCCCAATACGCAAACCGCCTCTCCCCGCGCGTTGGCCGAT
TCATTAATGCAGCTGGCACGACAGGTTTCCCGACTGGAAAGCGGGCAGTGAGCGCAACGCAATTAATGTG
AGTTAGCTCACTCATTAGGCACCCCAGGCTTTACACTTTATGCTTCCGGCTCGTATGTTGTGTGGAATTG
TGAGCGGATAACAATTTCACACAGGAAACAGCTATGACCATGATTACGCCAAGCGCGCAATTAACCCTCA
CTAAAGGGAACAAAAGCTGGAGCTGCAAGC
Features (pLannotate 1.2.2; 31 found; start..end, strand, type, name):
      5..231     +  promoter       RSV promoter: Rous sarcoma virus enhancer/promoter
    232..412     +  LTR            5' LTR (truncated): truncated 5' long terminal repeat (LTR) from HIV-1
    459..584     +  misc_feature   HIV-1 Ψ: packaging signal of human immunodeficiency virus type 1
    568..931     +  CDS            HIV-1 gag (fragment): gag protein from human immunodeficiency virus 1; gag
   1077..1310    +  misc_feature   RRE: The Rev response element (RRE) of HIV-1 allows for Rev-dependent mRNA export from the nucleus to the cytoplasm.
   1687..1713    +  CDS            Rev (fragment): human immunodeficiency virus 1 (HIV-1) Rev protein; rev; enhances nuclear export of unspliced and incompletely spliced viral mRNAs
   1720..1743    +  promoter       SV40 promoter (fragment): SV40 early promoter
   1744..1815    +  promoter       SV40 promoter (fragment): SV40 enhancer and early promoter
   1839..1974    +  rep_origin     SV40 ori: SV40 origin of replication
   2020..2616    +  CDS            PuroR (fragment): puromycin N-acetyltransferase; pac from Streptomyces; confers resistance to puromycin
   2665..2782    +  misc_feature   cPPT/CTS: central polypurine tract and central termination sequence of HIV-1
   2847..2913    +  CDS            small t antigen (fragment): SV40 (simian virus 40) small t antigen
   2920..4098    +  promoter       EF-1α promoter: strong constitutive promoter for human elongation factor EF-1α
   4115..4669    +  CDS            E2F5 (fragment): E2F5_HUMAN - Experimental evidence at protein level: Swiss-Prot protein existence level 1. Transcriptional activator that binds to E2F sites, these sites are present in the promoter of many genes whose products are involved in cell proliferation. May mediate growth factor-initiated signal transduction. It is likely involved in the early responses of resting cells to growth factor stimulation. Specifically required for multiciliate cell differentiation: together with MCIDAS and E2F5, binds and activate genes required for centriole biogenesis. From Homo sapiens (Human).
   4685..4738    +  promoter       U6 promoter (fragment): RNA polymerase III promoter for human U6 snRNA
   4780..5368    +  misc_feature   WPRE: woodchuck hepatitis virus posttranscriptional regulatory element
   5419..5438    +  misc_feature   cPPT/CTS (fragment): central polypurine tract and central termination sequence of HIV-1
   5440..5673    +  LTR            3' LTR (ΔU3): self-inactivating 3' long terminal repeat (LTR) from HIV-1
   5751..5872    +  polyA_signal   SV40 poly(A) signal: SV40 polyadenylation signal
   5912..6047    +  rep_origin     SV40 ori: SV40 origin of replication
   6068..6086    -  promoter       T7 promoter: promoter for bacteriophage T7 RNA polymerase
   6094..6249    +  CDS            lacZα (fragment): LacZα fragment of β-galactosidase; lacZ fragment
   6254..6682    +  rep_origin     f1 ori (sequence partly withheld): f1 bacteriophage origin of replication; arrow indicates direction of (+) strand synthesis
   6735..6839    +  promoter       AmpR promoter: bla
   6840..7700    +  CDS            AmpR: β-lactamase; bla; confers resistance to ampicillin, carbenicillin, and related antibiotics
   7871..8459    +  rep_origin     ori: high-copy-number ColE1/pMB1/pBR322/pUC origin of replication
   8642..8734    +  CDS            lacI (fragment): lac repressor; lacI; The lac repressor binds to the lac operator to inhibit transcription in E. coli. This inhibition can be relieved by adding lactose or isopropyl-β-D-thiogalactopyranoside (IPTG).
   8747..8768    +  protein_bind   CAP binding site: CAP binding activates transcription in the presence of cAMP. E. coli catabolite activator protein
   8783..8813    +  promoter       lac promoter: promoter for the E. coli lac operon
   8821..8837    +  protein_bind   lac operator: The lac repressor binds to the lac operator to inhibit transcription in E. coli. This inhibition can be relieved by adding lactose or isopropyl-β-D-thiogalactopyranoside (IPTG). lac repressor encoded by lacI
   8882..8900    +  promoter       T3 promoter: promoter for bacteriophage T3 RNA polymerase
