[The description below was written by a language model from this plasmid's Addgene catalogue record and pLannotate feature annotations shown in this document.]
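Description:
TFORF1701 is a lentiviral mammalian expression plasmid built on the pLX_TRC317 backbone and carrying a human E2F5 open reading frame. It belongs to a barcoded transcription factor ORF collection. It is maintained in E. coli through a high-copy ColE1/pUC-type origin with ampicillin resistance (AmpR, bla promoter), and it also carries an f1 origin and remnants of a lac/lacZα cloning region flanked by T7 and T3 promoters. The depositor warns that the plasmid can recombine during propagation, as is common for LTR-containing vectors.

The viral portion has a third-generation, self-inactivating layout. An RSV promoter drives a truncated HIV-1 5' LTR, followed by the Ψ packaging signal with a gag fragment, the RRE for Rev-dependent export of the genomic RNA, a cPPT/CTS element and a ΔU3 3' LTR, with an SV40 polyadenylation signal downstream. Two expression units sit between the LTRs. An SV40 early promoter/origin region drives puromycin N-acetyltransferase for selecting transduced cells, and the strong constitutive EF-1α promoter drives the E2F5 ORF. The listed insert is 659 bp and the depositor cites a specific transcript isoform. The annotation matches E2F5 over only part of the reference protein, which suggests a short isoform rather than the canonical full-length protein. A WPRE downstream of the ORF enhances transcript stability and expression. The short U6 promoter fragment annotated between the ORF and the WPRE is probably a residual or priming sequence rather than a functional Pol III unit. The unique 24-bp barcode is not annotated, so its position cannot be stated.

The construct is intended for E2F5 overexpression in mammalian cells, particularly in pooled screens where the barcode identifies which transcription factor each cell received.
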