Addgene plasmid #141867: TFORF1701
Purpose: Lentiviral vector for overexpressing transcription factor ORFs with unique 24-bp barcodes. Barcodes facilitate identification of transcription factors in pooled screens.
Depositing lab: Feng Zhang. Depositing organization: Broad Institute. Publication: A transcription factor atlas of directed differentiation. Joung J, Ma S, Tay T, Geiger-Schuller KR, Kirchgatterer PC, Verdine VK, Guo B, Arias-Garcia MA, Allen WE, Singh A, Kuksenko O, Abudayyeh OO, Gootenberg JS, Fu Z, Macrae RK, Buenrostro JD, Regev A, Zhang F. Cell. 2023 Jan 5;186(1):209-229.e26. doi: 10.1016/j.cell.2022.11.026. PubMed 36608654.
Backbone
  Vector backbone: pLX_TRC317
  Backbone manufacturer: Broad Institute Genetic Perturbation Platform
  Backbone size w/o insert (bp): 8264
  Vector type: Mammalian Expression, Lentiviral
  Selectable markers: Puromycin
Growth in bacteria
  Bacterial resistance: Ampicillin, 100 μg/mL
  Growth temperature: 37°C
  Growth strain: NEB Stable
  Copy number: High Copy
Gene/Insert
  Gene/Insert name: E2F5
  Species: H. sapiens (human)
  Insert size (bp): 659
  Entrez Gene: E2F5 (a.k.a. E2F-5)
  Promoter: EF1a
  Cloning method: Unknown
  Sequencing primers: 5′ GGGTGGAGACTGAAGTTAGGCCAG; 3′ CACATAGCGTAAAAGGAGCAACATAG
Terms and licenses: Academic/Nonprofit Terms; Industry Terms: Not Available to Industry
Depositor comments: NM_001083589,ENST00000517476 . The transcription factor ORF portion of this plasmid was synthesized by Genewiz. Please test multiple small colonies in case of plasmid recombination. To make this collection available in a timely manner, a portion of this collection was not fully sequenced by Addgene. If an Addgene verified full plasmid sequence is not available, please contact us prior to placing an order to request the full sequence.
How to cite: TFORF1701 was a gift from Feng Zhang (Addgene plasmid # 141867 ; http://n2t.net/addgene:141867 ; RRID:Addgene_141867)
