>Addgene plasmid #141867 | TFORF1701 | depositor partial sequence | sequence record 277738 | Insert
ACCGCCACCATGGACGATTCCATTAATAATAGATTTTCCTATGTAACTCATGAAGACATCTGTAATTGCT
TTAATGGTGATACACTTTTGGCCATTCAGGCACCTTCTGGTACACAACTGGAGGTACCCATTCCAGAAAT
GGGTCAGAATGGACAAAAGAAATACCAGATCAATCTAAAGAGTCATTCAGGACCTATCCATGTGCTGCTT
ATAAATAAAGAGTCGAGTTCATCTAAGCCCGTGGTTTTTCCTGTTCCCCCACCTGATGACCTCACACAGC
CTTCCTCCCAGTCCTTGACTCCAGTGACTCCACAGAAATCCAGCATGGCAACTCAAAATCTGCCTGAGCA
ACATGTCTCTGAAAGAAGCCAGGCTCTGCAGCAGACATCAGCTACAGATATATCTTCAGCAGGATCTATT
AGTGGAGATATCATTGATGAGTTAATGTCTTCTGACGTGTTTCCTCTCTTAAGGCTTTCTCCTACCCCGG
CAGATGACTACAACTTTAATTTAGATGATAACGAAGGAGTTTGTGATCTGTTTGATGTCCAGATACTAAA
TTATTAGTAATGAACTAGTCCGTAACTTGAAAGTATTTCGATTTCTTGGCTTTATATATCTTGTGGAAAG
GACGACCCGCGACTACTACACGAAAGCCC
