>Addgene plasmid #141867 | TFORF1701 | depositor partial sequence | sequence record 277739 | Barcode
CCCGCGACTACTACACGAAAGCCC
